Addgene plasmid #39527: pEXV3-Myc-H-RAS_N17
Depositing lab: Julian Downward. Depositing organization: Cancer Research UK.
Backbone
  Vector backbone: pcEXV-3
  Backbone manufacturer: J Exp Med (1986) 164:1478
  Backbone size w/o insert (bp): 3000
  Vector type: Eukaryotic
Growth in bacteria
  Bacterial resistance: Ampicillin, 100 μg/mL
  Growth temperature: 37°C
  Growth strain: DH5alpha
  Copy number: Unknown
Gene/Insert
  Gene/Insert name: HRAS N17
  Species: H. sapiens (human)
  Mutation: N17, missing aa1-4 (MTEY)
  Entrez Gene: HRAS (a.k.a. C-BAS/HAS, C-H-RAS, C-HA-RAS1, CTLO, H-RASIDX, HAMSV, HRAS1, RASH1, p21ras)
  Tag / fusion protein: Myc (N terminal on insert)
  Cloning method: Restriction Enzyme; 5′ cloning site EcoRI (not destroyed); 3′ cloning site EcoRI (not destroyed)
  Sequencing primers: 5′ NA; 3′ Hras-R
Terms and licenses: Academic/Nonprofit Terms; Industry Terms: Not Available to Industry
How to cite: pEXV3-Myc-H-RAS_N17 was a gift from Julian Downward (Addgene plasmid # 39527 ; http://n2t.net/addgene:39527 ; RRID:Addgene_39527)
