[The description below was written by a language model from this plasmid's Addgene catalogue record.]
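Description:
pEXV3-Myc-H-RAS_N17 is a eukaryotic expression plasmid built on the pcEXV-3 backbone (about 3 kb without the insert) and carrying a mutant form of human HRAS. It is propagated in E. coli under ampicillin selection; the copy number is listed as unknown. The record does not name the bacterial origin of replication, the promoter driving the insert, polyadenylation signals or any eukaryotic selection marker. No feature table is provided, so these elements cannot be described from the information given.

The insert encodes HRAS with the N17 mutation, an asparagine at residue 17. This substitution is widely known as a dominant-negative Ras allele: the protein binds GDP in preference to GTP and sequesters guanine nucleotide exchange factors, which blocks activation of endogenous Ras. In this construct the first four residues of HRAS are absent, and a Myc epitope tag is fused at the N terminus of the insert. The tag allows the expressed protein to be detected or immunoprecipitated with anti-Myc antibodies and distinguished from endogenous Ras. The fragment was cloned by restriction digestion into an EcoRI site, and EcoRI sites are retained at both ends. The insert can therefore be excised with a single enzyme, although this cloning strategy is not directional in itself.

The record does not state a specific application. A Myc-tagged HRAS N17 expression plasmid of this kind is typically transfected into mammalian cells to inhibit Ras signalling and test whether a given pathway or cellular response depends on Ras activation.
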