>Addgene plasmid #39527 | pEXV3-Myc-H-RAS_N17 | addgene partial sequence | sequence record 51088 | hras-r 5'-acgtcatccgagtccttcac-3'
TTGACAGCTTATCATCGATAAGCTTGGCTGTGGAATGTGTGTCAGTTAGGGTGTGGAAAGTCCCCAGGCT
CCCCAGCAGGCAGAAGTATGCAAAGCATGCATCTCAATTAGTCAGCAACCAGGTGTGGAAAGTCCCCAGG
CTCCCCAGCAGGCAGAAGTATGCAAAGCATGCATCTCAATTAGTCAGCAACCATAGTCCCGCCCCTAACT
CCGCCCATCCCGCCCCTAACTCCGCCCAGTTCCGCCCATTCTCCGCCCCATGGCTGACTAATTTTTTTTA
TTTATGCAGAGGCCGAGGCCGCCTCGGCCTCTGAGCTATTCCAGAAGTAGTGAGGAGGCTTTTTTGGAGG
CCTAGGCTTTTGCAAAAAGCTCCTCGAGGAACTGAAAAACCAGAAAGTTAACTGGTAAGTTTAGTCTTTT
TGTCTTTTATTTCAGGTCCCGGATCCGGTGGTGGTGCAAATCAAAGAACTGCTCCTCAGTGGATGTTGCC
TTTACTTCTAGGCCTGTACGGAAGTGTTACTTCTGCTCTAAAAGCTGCGGAATTCGGAGCGATGTACCCA
TACGATGTTCCAGATTACGCTCCACCATGGAACAGAAACTCATTTCCGAAGAGGATCTGAAGCTTGTTGT
TGTTGGCGCCGGCGGTGTGGGCAAGAATGCGCTGACCATCCAGCTGATCCAGAACCATTTTGTGGACGAA
TACGACCCCACTATAGAGGATTCCTACCGGAAGCAGGTGGTCATTGATGGGGAGACGTGCCTGTTGGACA
TCCTGGATACCGCCGGCCAGGAGGAGTACAGCGCCATGCGGGACCAGTACATGCGCACCGGGGAGGGCTT
CCTGTGTGTGTTTGCCATCAACAA
