>Addgene plasmid #39527 | pEXV3-Myc-H-RAS_N17 | addgene partial sequence | sequence record 51637 | SV40-pro-fwd
CATCAGAGTAGTGAGGAGCTTTTTTGGAGGCCTAGGCTTTTGCAAAAAGCTCCTCGAGGAACTGAAAAAC
CAGAAAGTTAACTGGTAAGTTTAGTCTTTTTGTCTTTTATTTCAGGTCCCGGATCCGGTGGTGGTGCAAA
TCAAAGAACTGCTCCTCAGTGGATGTTGCCTTTACTTCTAGGCCTGTACGGAAGTGTTACTTCTGCTCTA
AAAGCTGCGGAATTCGGAGCGATGTACCCATACGATGTTCCAGATTACGCTCCACCATGGAACAGAAACT
CATTTCCGAAGAGGATCTGAAGCTTGTTGTTGTTGGCGCCGGCGGTGTGGGCAAGAATGCGCTGACCATC
CAGCTGATCCAGAACCATTTTGTGGACGAATACGACCCCACTATAGAGGATTCCTACCGGAAGCAGGTGG
TCATTGATGGGGAGACGTGCCTGTTGGACATCCTGGATACCGCCGGCCAGGAGGAGTACAGCGCCATGCG
GGACCAGTACATGCGCACCGGGGAGGGCTTCCTGTGTGTGTTTGCCATCAACAACACCAAGTCTTTTGAG
GACATCCACCAGTACAGGGAGCAGATCAAACGGGTGAAGGACTCGGATGACGTGCCCATGGTGCTGGTGG
GGAACAAGTGTGACCTGGCTGCACGCACTGTGGAATCTCGGCAGGCTCAGGACCTCGCCCGAAGCTACGG
CATCCCCTACATCGAGACCTCGGCCAAGACCCGGCAGGGAGTGGAGGATGCCTTCTACACGTTGGTGCGT
GAGATCCGGCAGCACAAGCTGCGGAAGCTGAACCCTCCTGATGAGAGTGGCCCCGGCTGCATGAGCTGCA
AGTGTGTGCTCTCCTGACGCGAATTCCGATCCAGACATGATAAGATACATTGATGAGTTTGGGACAAACC
ACAACTAGAATGCAGTGAAAAAAATGCTTTATTTGTGAAATTTGTGATGCTATTGCTTTATTTG
